>Addgene plasmid #14909 | pAJ02 | depositor full sequence | sequence record 8178 | Author sequence
AAGCTTGCATGCCTGCAGGTCGACTCTAGAGGATCCCCGGGATTGGCCAAAGGACCCAAAGGTATGTTTC
GAATGATACTAACATAACATAGAACATTTTCAGGAGGACCCTTGAGGGTACCGGTAGAAAAAATGAGTAA
AGGAGAAGAACTTTTCACTGGAGTTGTCCCAATTCTTGTTGAATTAGATGGTGATGTTAATGGGCACAAA
TTTTCTGTCAGTGGAGAGGGTGAAGGTGATGCAACATACGGAAAACTTACCCTTAAATTTATTTGCACTA
CTGGAAAACTACCTGTTCCATGGGTAAGTTTAAACATATATATACTAACTAACCCTGATTATTTAAATTT
TCAGCCAACACTTGTCACTACTTTCTGTTATGGTGTTCAATGCTTCTCGAGATACCCAGATCATATGAAA
CGGCATGACTTTTTCAAGAGTGCCATGCCCGAAGGTTATGTACAGGAAAGAACTATATTTTTCAAAGATG
ACGGGAACTACAAGACACGTAAGTTTAAACAGTTCGGTACTAACTAACCATACATATTTAAATTTTCAGG
TGCTGAAGTCAAGTTTGAAGGTGATACCCTTGTTAATAGAATCGAGTTAAAAGGTATTGATTTTAAAGAA
GATGGAAACATTCTTGGACACAAATTGGAATACAACTATAACTCACACAATGTATACATCATGGCAGACA
AACAAAAGAATGGAATCAAAGTTGTAAGTTTAAACATGATTTTACTAACTAACTAATCTGATTTAAATTT
TCAGAACTTCAAAATTAGACACAACATTGAAGATGGAAGCGTTCAACTAGCAGACCATTATCAACAAAAT
ACTCCAATTGGCGATGGCCCTGTCCTTTTACCAGACAACCATTACCTGTCCACACAATCTGCCCTTTCGA
AAGATCCCAACGAAAAGAGAGACCACATGGTCCTTCTTGAGTTTGTAACAGCTGCTGGGATTACACATGG
CATGGATGAACTATACAAATAGCATTCGTAGAATTCCTAGGAATTTATTTTGATAAGTCTCGCGTATTTT
ATTTGTAATAATNTTATAATAAGATCAATTTACATTTATACTGATAAAATTGACACAATTACACTTTTTA
TTATAAAATATTTTAAAATATTTCTATCAAAAGGTTTATTTTTGTTTTAAATATAATGGTTTTTTTTGTA
AAAAATACTTATTTCGTTTGATAATCTTTATTCAGAGATTTGAATAATTTTAAATAAAGTAGTTTAGTTT
TCATATAAAAGTTAATGGTATATATAAATATTTAAATAGTAAAGATTGAATCAGTATTCAAAATGACACC
TAAAAGTTATTCTATTTCTAGCTATAACAATAATAATAAAGATAATTATGATACAGATTTAGAAAAAAAA
ATAAGGTTAAATTAATTAATTCTATTTTTAATTAAAATGATTTAAGGGAGTTAAATGAAACAGAAACAGA
TTGGGTCTCTATATATTTAGTTTATGTAATGTTATTTTTTGGTGGAATACAAATAACGGTATATTTTACT
TCAATGTGGCCATACTTATCAACAATAAATAGTAAGGCAAATGTAGATACTTTAGGGTGGGTTGTAGCAC
TAGTCGGCCGTACGGGCCCTTTCGTCTCGCGCGTTTCGGTGATGACGGTGAAAACCTCTGACACATGCAG
CTCCCGGAGACGGTCACAGCTTGTCTGTAAGCGGATGCCGGGAGCAGACAAGCCCGTCAGGGCGCGTCAG
CGGGTGTTGGCGGGTGTCGGGGCTGGCTTAACTATGCGGCATCAGAGCAGATTGTACTGAGAGTGCACCA
TATGCGGTGTGAAATACCGCACAGATGCGTAAGGAGAAAATACCGCATCAGGCGGCCTTAAGGGCCTCGT
GATACGCCTATTTTTATAGGTTAATGTCATGATAATAATGGTTTCTTAGACGTCAGGTGGCACTTTTCGG
GGAAATGTGCGCGGAACCCCTATTTGTTTATTTTTCTAAATACATTCAAATATGTATCCGCTCATGAGAC
AATAACCCTGATAAATGCTTCAATAATATTGAAAAAGGAAGAGTATGAGTATTCAACATTTCCGTGTCGC
CCTTATTCCCTTTTTTGCGGCATTTTGCCTTCCTGTTTTTGCTCACCCAGAAACGCTGGTGAAAGTAAAA
GATGCTGAAGATCAGTTGGGTGCACGAGTGGGTTACATCGAACTGGATCTCAACAGCGGTAAGATCCTTG
AGAGTTTTCGCCCCGAAGAACGTTTTCCAATGATGAGCACTTTTAAAGTTCTGCTATGTGGCGCGGTATT
ATCCCGTATTGACGCCGGGCAAGAGCAACTCGGTCGCCGCATACACTATTCTCAGAATGACTTGGTTGAG
TACTCACCAGTCACAGAAAAGCATCTTACGGATGGCATGACAGTAAGAGAATTATGCAGTGCTGCCATAA
CCATGAGTGATAACACTGCGGCCAACTTACTTCTGACAACGATCGGAGGACCGAAGGAGCTAACCGCTTT
TTTGCACAACATGGGGGATCATGTAACTCGCCTTGATCGTTGGGAACCGGAGCTGAATGAAGCCATACCA
AACGACGAGCGTGACACCACGATGCCTGTAGCAATGGCAACAACGTTGCGCAAACTATTAACTGGCGAAC
TACTTACTCTAGCTTCCCGGCAACAATTAATAGACTGGATGGAGGCGGATAAAGTTGCAGGACCACTTCT
GCGCTCGGCCCTTCCGGCTGGCTGGTTTATTGCTGATAAATCTGGAGCCGGTGAGCGTGGGTCTCGCGGT
ATCATTGCAGCACTGGGGCCAGATGGTAAGCCCTCCCGTATCGTAGTTATCTACACGACGGGGAGTCAGG
CAACTATGGATGAACGAAATAGACAGATCGCTGAGATAGGTGCCTCACTGATTAAGCATTGGTAACTGTC
AGACCAAGTTTACTCATATATACTTTAGATTGATTTAAAACTTCATTTTTAATTTAAAAGGATCTAGGTG
AAGATCCTTTTTGATAATCTCATGACCAAAATCCCTTAACGTGAGTTTTCGTTCCACTGAGCGTCAGACC
CCGTAGAAAAGATCAAAGGATCTTCTTGAGATCCTTTTTTTCTGCGCGTAATCTGCTGCTTGCAAACAAA
AAAACCACCGCTACCAGCGGTGGTTTGTTTGCCGGATCAAGAGCTACCAACTCTTTTTCCGAAGGTAACT
GGCTTCAGCAGAGCGCAGATACCAAATACTGTCCTTCTAGTGTAGCCGTAGTTAGGCCACCACTTCAAGA
ACTCTGTAGCACCGCCTACATACCTCGCTCTGCTAATCCTGTTACCAGTGGCTGCTGCCAGTGGCGATAA
GTCGTGTCTTACCGGGTTGGACTCAAGACGATAGTTACCGGATAAGGCGCAGCGGTCGGGCTGAACGGGG
GGTTCGTGCACACAGCCCAGCTTGGAGCGAACGACCTACACCGAACTGAGATACCTACAGCGTGAGCATT
GAGAAAGCGCCACGCTTCCCGAAGGGAGAAAGGCGGACAGGTATCCGGTAAGCGGCAGGGTCGGAACAGG
AGAGCGCACGAGGGAGCTTCCAGGGGGAAACGCCTGGTATCTTTATAGTCCTGTCGGGTTTCGCCACCTC
TGACTTGAGCGTCGATTTTTGTGATGCTCGTCAGGGGGGCGGAGCCTATGGAAAAACGCCAGCAACGCGG
CCTTTTTACGGTTCCTGGCCTTTTGCTGGCCTTTTGCTCACATGTTCTTTCCTGCGTTATCCCCTGATTC
TGTGGATAACCGTATTACCGCCTTTGAGTGAGCTGATACCGCTCGCCGCAGCCGAACGACCGAGCGCAGC
GAGTCAGTGAGCGAGGAAGCGGAAGAGCGCCCAATACGCAAACCGCCTCTCCCCGCGCGTTGGCCGATTC
ATTAATGCAGCTGGCACGACAGGTTTCCCGACTGGAAAGCGGGCAGTGAGCGCAACGCAATTAATGTGAG
TTAGCTCACTCATTAGGCACCCCAGGCTTTACACTTTATGCTTCCGGCTCGTATGTTGTGTGGAATTGTG
AGCGGATAACAATTTCACACAGGAAACAGCTATGACCATGATTACGCCAAGCTGTAAGTTTAAACATGAT
CTTACTAACTAACTATTCTCATTTAAATTTTCAGAGCTTAAAAATGGCTGAAATCACTCACAACGATGGA
TACGCTAACAACTTGGAAATGAAAT
Features (pLannotate 1.2.2; 11 found; start..end, strand, type, name):
      1..41      -  misc_feature   MCS (fragment): pUC18/19 multiple cloning site
    136..996     +  CDS            sg25: sg25 is a basic (constitutively fluorescent) green fluorescent protein published in 1997, derived from Aequorea victoria.
   1636..1671    +  CDS            rop (fragment): Rop protein, which maintains plasmids at low copy number; rop
   1773..1872    +  misc_feature   bom (fragment): basis of mobility region from pBR322
   1970..2074    +  promoter       AmpR promoter: bla
   2075..2935    +  CDS            AmpR: β-lactamase; bla; confers resistance to ampicillin, carbenicillin, and related antibiotics
   3106..3694    +  rep_origin     ori: high-copy-number ColE1/pMB1/pBR322/pUC origin of replication
   3877..3969    +  CDS            lacI (fragment): lac repressor; lacI; The lac repressor binds to the lac operator to inhibit transcription in E. coli. This inhibition can be relieved by adding lactose or isopropyl-β-D-thiogalactopyranoside (IPTG).
   3982..4003    +  protein_bind   CAP binding site: CAP binding activates transcription in the presence of cAMP. E. coli catabolite activator protein
   4018..4048    +  promoter       lac promoter: promoter for the E. coli lac operon
   4056..4072    +  protein_bind   lac operator: The lac repressor binds to the lac operator to inhibit transcription in E. coli. This inhibition can be relieved by adding lactose or isopropyl-β-D-thiogalactopyranoside (IPTG). lac repressor encoded by lacI
