[The description below was written by a language model from this plasmid's Addgene catalogue record and pLannotate feature annotations shown in this document.]
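Description:
pAJ02 is a promoterless GFP reporter vector for nematode transgenesis, built on the pPD95.77 backbone from the Fire laboratory C. elegans vector kit and catalogued as a worm expression plasmid. It is maintained in E. coli through a high-copy ColE1/pUC-type origin and selected with ampicillin via the β-lactamase gene and its native promoter. The annotated backbone also carries the usual pUC-derived remnants: a fragment of the multiple cloning site, the lac promoter, operator and CAP binding site, and short fragments of lacI, rop and the bom region. None of these has a role in the worm.

The payload is a green fluorescent protein coding sequence derived from Aequorea victoria (matched by the annotation software to the variant sg25). According to the catalogue entry it is followed by a 598 bp 3' untranslated region from the Strongyloides stercoralis era-1 gene, cloned between EcoRI and EagI sites that remain intact. This UTR is not annotated in the feature table, although the unannotated stretch downstream of the GFP gene is where it would be expected. No promoter lies upstream of GFP, so the plasmid serves as a recipient: candidate S. stercoralis promoter fragments can be inserted ahead of the reporter to test cell- and tissue-specific expression, with the parasite's own 3' UTR supplying the downstream control signals. The depositor's cited work indicates that successful transgenesis in this parasitic nematode depends on such endogenous non-coding elements. The sequence record is 4,225 nt, shorter than the sum of the listed backbone and insert sizes. The record does not explain this difference.
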