Addgene plasmid #14909: pAJ02
Depositing lab: James Lok. Depositing organization: University of Pennsylvania. Publication: Strongyloides stercoralis: cell- and tissue-specific transgene expression and co-transformation with vector constructs incorporating a common multifunctional 3' UTR. Junio AB, Li X, Massey HC, Nolan TJ, Todd Lamitina S, Sundaram MV, Lok JB. Exp Parasitol. 2008 Feb . 118(2):253-65. 10.1016/j.exppara.2007.08.018 PubMed 17945217.
Backbone
  Vector backbone: pPD95.77
  Backbone manufacturer: Andrew Fire
  Backbone size w/o insert (bp): 4493
  Vector type: Worm Expression
Growth in bacteria
  Bacterial resistance: Ampicillin, 100 μg/mL
  Growth temperature: 37°C
  Growth strain: DH5alpha
  Copy number: Unknown
Gene/Insert
  Gene/Insert name: strongyloides stercoralis era-1 3' UTR (alt name: era-1 3' UTR)
  Species: S. stercoralis (nematode)
  Insert size (bp): 598
  GenBank ID: DQ333399
  Cloning method: Restriction Enzyme; 5′ cloning site EcoRI (not destroyed); 3′ cloning site EagI (not destroyed)
  Sequencing primers: 5′ M13 forward
Terms and licenses: Academic/Nonprofit Terms; Industry Terms: Not Available to Industry
Depositor comments: Promoterless gfp expression construct with era-1 3' UTR. See Fire Lab C. elegans Vector Kit 1995 Documetation. PAPER:Int J Parasitol. 2006 May 31;36(6):671-9. Epub 2006 Feb 7 Successful transgenesis of the parasitic nematode Strongyloides stercoralis requires endogenous non-coding control elements.
How to cite: pAJ02 was a gift from James Lok (Addgene plasmid # 14909 ; http://n2t.net/addgene:14909 ; RRID:Addgene_14909)
