>Addgene plasmid #14909 | pAJ02 | addgene partial sequence | sequence record 57410 | GFP-F 5'-GGTCCTTCTTGAGTTTGTAAC-3'
GGATGAACTATACAAATAGCATTCGTAGAATTCCTAGGAATTTATTTTGATAAGTCTCGCGTATTTTATT
TGTAATAATCTTTTTATAAGATCAATTTACATTTATACTGATAAAATTGACACAATTACACTTTTTATTA
TAAAATATTTTAAAATATTTCTATCAAAAGGTTTATTTTTGTTTTAAATATAATGGTTTTTTTTGTAAAA
AATACTTATTTCGTTTGATAATCTTTATTCAGAGATTTGAATAATTTTAAATAAAGTAGTTTAGTTTTCA
TATAAAAGTTAATGGTATATATAAATATTTAAATAGTAAAGATTGAATCAGTATTCAAAATGACACCTAA
AAGTTATTCTATTTCTAGCTATAACAATAATAATAAAGATAATTATGATACAGATTTAGAAAAAAAAATA
AGGTTAAATTAATTAATTCTATTTTTAATTAAAATGATTTAAGGGAGTTAAATGAAACAGAAACAGATTG
GGTCTCTATATATTTAGTTTATGTAATGTTATTTTTTGGTGGAATACAAATAACGGTATATTTTACTTCA
ATGTGGCCATACTTATCAACAATAAATAGTAAGGCAAATGTAGATACTTTAGGGTGGGTTGTAGCACTAG
TCGGCCGTACGGGCCCTTTCGTCTCGCGCGTTTCGGTGATGACGGTGAAAACCTCTGACACATGCAGCTC
CCGGAGACGGTCACAGCTTGTCTGTAAGCGGATGCCGGGAGCAGACAAGCCCGTCAGGGCGCGTCAGCGG
GTGTTGGCGGGTGTCGGGGCTGGCTTAACTATGCGGCATCAGAGCAGATTGTACTGAGAGTGCACCATAT
GCGGTGTGAAATACCGCACAGA
