>Addgene plasmid #14909 | pAJ02 | addgene partial sequence | sequence record 57506 | GFPfusionREV 5'-CTCCACTGACAGAAAATTTG-3'
CATCTAATTCAACAAGAATTGGGACAACTCCAGTGAAAAGTTCTTCTCCTTTACTCATTTTTTCTACCGG
TACCCTCAAGGGTCCTCCTGAAAATGTTCTATGTTATGTTAGTATCATTCGAAACATACCTTTGGGTCCT
TTGGCCAATCCCGGGGATCCTCTAGAGTCGACCTGCAGGCATGCAAGCTTATTTCATTTCCAAGTTGTTA
GCGTATCCATCGTTGTGAGTGATTTCAGCCATTTTTAAGCTCTGAAAATTTAAATGAGAATAGTTAGTTA
GTAAGATCATGTTTAAACTTACAGCTTGGCGTAATCATGGTCATAGCTGTTTCCTGTGTGAAATTGTTAT
CCGCTCACAATTCCACACAACATACGAGCCGGAAGCATAAAGTGTAAAGCCTGGGGTGCCTAATGAGTGA
GCTAACTCACATTAATTGCGTTGCGCTCACTGCCCGCTTTCCAGTCGGGAAACCTGTCGTGCCAGCTGCA
TTAATGAATCGGCCAACGCGCGGGGAGAGGCGGTTTGCGTATTGGGCGCTCTTCCGCTTCCTCGCTCACT
GACTCGCTGCGCTCGGTCGTTCGGCTGCGGCGAGCGGTATCAGCTCACTCAAAGGCGGTAATACGGTTAT
CCACAGAATCAGGGGATAACGCAGGAAAGAACATGTGAGCAAAAGGCCAGCAAAAGGCCAGGAACCGTAA
AAAGGCCGCGTTGCTGGCGTTTTTCCATAGGCTCCGCCCCCCTGACGAGCATCACAAAAATCGACGCTCA
AGTCAGAGGTGGCGAAACCCGACAGGACTATAAAGATACCAGGCGTTTCCCCCTGGAAGCTCCCTCGTGC
GCTCTCCTGTTCCGACCCTGC
